>Addgene plasmid #123448 | TRBV13 | addgene full sequence | sequence record 245031 | Addgene NGS Result
TCGCGCGTTTCGGTGATGACGGTGAAAACCTCTGACACATGCAGCTCCCGGAGACGGTCACAGCTTGTCT
GTAAGCGGATGCCGGGAGCAGACAAGCCCGTCAGGGCGCGTCAGCGGGTGTTGGCGGGTGTCGGGGCTGG
CTTAACTATGCGGCATCAGAGCAGATTGTACTGAGAGTGCACCATATGCGGTGTGAAATACCGCACAGAT
GCGTAAGGAGAAAATACCGCATCAGGCGCCATTCGCCATTCAGGCTGCGCAACTGTTGGGAAGGGCGATC
GGTGCGGGCCTCTTCGCTATTACGCCAGCTGGCGAAAGGGGGATGTGCTGCAAGGCGATTAAGTTGGGTA
ACGCCAGGGTTTTCCCAGTCACGACGTTGTAAAACGACGGCCAGAGAATTCGAGCTCGGTACCTCGCGAA
TACATCTAGATGGGGATCCACCGGTCGCCACCATGCTTAGTCCTGACCTGCCTGACTCTGCCTGGAACAC
CAGGCTCCTCTGCCGTGTCATGCTTTGTCTCCTGGGAGCAGGTTCAGTGGCTGCTGGAGTCATCCAGTCC
CCAAGACATCTGATCAAAGAAAAGAGGGAAACAGCCACTCTGAAATGCTATCCTATCCCTAGACACGACA
CTGTCTACTGGTACCAGCAGGGTCCAGGTCAGGACCCCCAGTTCCTCATTTCGTTTTATGAAAAGATGCA
GAGCGATAAAGGAAGCATCCCTGATCGATTCTCAGCTCAACAGTTCAGTGACTATCATTCTGAACTGAAC
ATGAGCTCCTTGGAGCTGGGGGACTCAGCCCTGTACGAGACCTAAGGTGGTGGTGGTTCTGGTTCTGGTT
CTGGTGGTGGTTCTGGTGGTGGTCTCTTGACCCTGCCGTGTACCAGCTGAGAGACTCTAAATCCAGTGAC
AAGTCTGTCTGCCTATTCACCGATTTTGATTCTCAAACAAATGTGTCACAAAGTAAGGATTCTGATGTGT
ATATCACAGACAAAACTGTGCTAGACATGAGGTCTATGGACTTCAAGAGCAACAGTGCTGTGGCCTGGAG
CAACAAATCTGACTTTGCATGTGCAAACGCCTTCAACAACAGCATTATTCCAGAAGACACCTTCTTCCCC
AGCCCAGAAAGTTCCTGTGATGTCAAGCTGGTCGAGAAAAGCTTTGAAACAGATACGAACCTAAACTTTC
AAAACCTGTCAGTGATTGGGTTCCGAATCCTCCTCCTGAAAGTGGCCGGGTTTAATCTGCTCATGACGCT
GCGGCTGTGGTCCAGCTAAAGCGGCCGCGTCGACAATCAAATCGGATCCCGGGCCCGTCGACTGCAGAGG
CCTGCATGCAAGCTTGGTGTAATCATGGTCATAGCTGTTTCCTGTGTGAAATTGTTATCCGCTCACAATT
CCACACAACATACGAGCCGGAAGCATAAAGTGTAAAGCCTGGGGTGCCTAATGAGTGAGCTAACTCACAT
TAATTGCGTTGCGCTCACTGCCCGCTTTCCAGTCGGGAAACCTGTCGTGCCAGCTGCATTAATGAATCGG
CCAACGCGCGGGGAGAGGCGGTTTGCGTATTGGGCGCTCTTCCGCTTCCTCGCTCACTGACTCGCTGCGC
TCGGTCGTTCGGCTGCGGCGAGCGGTATCAGCTCACTCAAAGGCGGTAATACGGTTATCCACAGAATCAG
GGGATAACGCAGGAAAGAACATGTGAGCAAAAGGCCAGCAAAAGGCCAGGAACCGTAAAAAGGCCGCGTT
GCTGGCGTTTTTCCATAGGCTCCGCCCCCCTGACGAGCATCACAAAAATCGACGCTCAAGTCAGAGGTGG
CGAAACCCGACAGGACTATAAAGATACCAGGCGTTTCCCCCTGGAAGCTCCCTCGTGCGCTCTCCTGTTC
CGACCCTGCCGCTTACCGGATACCTGTCCGCCTTTCTCCCTTCGGGAAGCGTGGCGCTTTCTCATAGCTC
ACGCTGTAGGTATCTCAGTTCGGTGTAGGTCGTTCGCTCCAAGCTGGGCTGTGTGCACGAACCCCCCGTT
CAGCCCGACCGCTGCGCCTTATCCGGTAACTATCGTCTTGAGTCCAACCCGGTAAGACACGACTTATCGC
CACTGGCAGCAGCCACTGGTAACAGGATTAGCAGAGCGAGGTATGTAGGCGGTGCTACAGAGTTCTTGAA
GTGGTGGCCTAACTACGGCTACACTAGAAGAACAGTATTTGGTATCTGCGCTCTGCTGAAGCCAGTTACC
TTCGGAAAAAGAGTTGGTAGCTCTTGATCCGGCAAACAAACCACCGCTGGTAGCGGTGGTTTTTTTGTTT
GCAAGCAGCAGATTACGCGCAGAAAAAAAGGATCTCAAGAAGATCCTTTGATCTTTTCTACGGGGTCTGA
CGCTCAGTGGAACGAAAACTCACGTTAAGGGATTTTGGTCATGAGATTATCAAAAAGGATCTTCACCTAG
ATCCTTTTAAATTAAAAATGAAGTTTTAAATCAAGCCCAATCTGAATAATGTTACAACCAATTAACCAAT
TCTGATTAGAAAAACTCATCGAGCATCAAATGAAACTGCAATTTATTCATATCAGGATTATCAATACCAT
ATTTTTGAAAAAGCCGTTTCTGTAATGAAGGAGAAAACTCACCGAGGCAGTTCCATAGGATGGCAAGATC
CTGGTATCGGTCTGCGATTCCGACTCGTCCAACATCAATACAACCTATTAATTTCCCCTCGTCAAAAATA
AGGTTATCAAGTGAGAAATCACCATGAGTGACGACTGAATCCGGTGAGAATGGCAAAAGTTTATGCATTT
CTTTCCAGACTTGTTCAACAGGCCAGCCATTACGCTCGTCATCAAAATCACTCGCATCAACCAAACCGTT
ATTCATTCGTGATTGCGCCTGAGCGAGACGAAATACGCGATCGCTGTTAAAAGGACAATTACAAACAGGA
ATCGAATGCAACCGGCGCAGGAACACTGCCAGCGCATCAACAATATTTTCACCTGAATCAGGATATTCTT
CTAATACCTGGAATGCTGTTTTTCCGGGGATCGCAGTGGTGAGTAACCATGCATCATCAGGAGTACGGAT
AAAATGCTTGATGGTCGGAAGAGGCATAAATTCCGTCAGCCAGTTTAGTCTGACCATCTCATCTGTAACA
TCATTGGCAACGCTACCTTTGCCATGTTTCAGAAACAACTCTGGCGCATCGGGCTTCCCATACAAGCGAT
AGATTGTCGCACCTGATTGCCCGACATTATCGCGAGCCCATTTATACCCATATAAATCAGCATCCATGTT
GGAATTTAATCGCGGCCTCGACGTTTCCCGTTGAATATGGCTCATAACACCCCTTGTATTACTGTTTATG
TAAGCAGACAGTTTTATTGTTCATGATGATATATTTTTATCTTGTGCAATGTAACATCAGAGATTTTGAG
ACACGGGCCAGAGCTGCA
Features (pLannotate 1.2.2; 11 found; start..end, strand, type, name):
    137..236     +  misc_feature   bom (fragment): basis of mobility region from pBR322
    242..399     -  CDS            lacZα (fragment): LacZα fragment of β-galactosidase; lacZ fragment
    489..806     +  CDS            TRBV5-1 (fragment): TVB51_HUMAN - Also known as TCRBV5S1A1T From Homo sapiens (Human).
    869..1276    +  CDS            TRAC: TRAC_HUMAN - Also known as TCRA. Experimental evidence at protein level: Swiss-Prot protein existence level 1. Constant region of T cell receptor (TR) alpha chain (PubMed:24600447). Alpha-beta T cell receptors are antigen specific receptors which are essential to the immune response and are present on the cell surface of T lymphocytes. Recognize peptide-major histocompatibility (MH) (pMH) complexes that are displayed by antigen presenting cells (APC), a prerequisite for efficient T cell adaptive immunity against pathogens (PubMed:25493333). Binding of alpha-beta TR to pMH complex initiates TR-
   1382..1398    -  protein_bind   lac operator: The lac repressor binds to the lac operator to inhibit transcription in E. coli. This inhibition can be relieved by adding lactose or isopropyl-β-D-thiogalactopyranoside (IPTG). lac repressor encoded by lacI
   1406..1436    -  promoter       lac promoter: promoter for the E. coli lac operon
   1451..1472    -  protein_bind   CAP binding site: CAP binding activates transcription in the presence of cAMP. E. coli catabolite activator protein
   1485..1577    -  CDS            lacI (fragment): lac repressor; lacI; The lac repressor binds to the lac operator to inhibit transcription in E. coli. This inhibition can be relieved by adding lactose or isopropyl-β-D-thiogalactopyranoside (IPTG).
   1760..2348    -  rep_origin     ori: high-copy-number ColE1/pMB1/pBR322/pUC origin of replication
   2526..3335    -  CDS            KanR: aminoglycoside phosphotransferase; aph(3')-Ia; confers resistance to kanamycin in bacteria or G418 (Geneticin®) in eukaryotes
   3442..35      +  CDS            rop (fragment) (across the origin): Rop protein, which maintains plasmids at low copy number; rop
