[The description below was written by a language model from this plasmid's Addgene catalogue record and pLannotate feature annotations shown in this document.]
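Description:
TRBV13 is a small (about 3.4 kb) bacterial cloning plasmid built on the pUC57-kanamycin backbone that carries the wild-type human T-cell receptor beta variable gene segment TRBV13. It is catalogued as a bacterial expression vector, but the stated purpose is construction of TCRs, and the depositor notes Golden Gate as the cloning method. This suggests it acts as a storage and donor plasmid, supplying a V-segment module for assembling full-length T-cell receptor chains. It appears to belong to a system for cloning and expressing TCRs to test their antigen specificity. The plasmid replicates in E. coli at high copy from a ColE1/pUC-type origin and is selected with kanamycin through the aph(3')-Ia aminoglycoside phosphotransferase gene.

The automated annotation of the full sequence shows the insert region sitting within the disrupted lacZα cloning site of the pUC backbone, flanked by the lac promoter, lac operator and CAP binding site, along with residual fragments of lacI, rop and the bom region. Within the insert, the software labels a roughly 320 bp fragment as TRBV5-1. This is most likely a homology-based call on a related beta variable segment rather than evidence of a different insert, since the catalogue names TRBV13, but the table alone cannot confirm this. Just downstream lies an annotated TRAC coding sequence, the constant region of the TCR alpha chain, which the catalogue entry does not mention. Its presence suggests the module pairs a beta V segment with an alpha constant region for a joined two-chain TCR design, though the record does not explain this layout. No eukaryotic promoter, linker peptide or Type IIS restriction sites are annotated.
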