Addgene plasmid #123448: TRBV13
Purpose: construction of TCR
Depositing lab: Catherine Wu. Depositing organization: Dana-Farber Cancer Institute. Publication: A cloning and expression system to probe T-cell receptor specificity and assess functional avidity to neoantigens. Hu Z, Anandappa AJ, Sun J, Kim J, Leet DE, Bozym DJ, Chen C, Williams L, Shukla SA, Zhang W, Tabbaa D, Steelman S, Olive O, Livak KJ, Kishi H, Muraguchi A, Guleria I, Stevens J, Lane WJ, Burkhardt UE, Fritsch EF, Neuberg D, Ott PA, Keskin DB, Hacohen N, Wu CJ. Blood. 2018 Nov 1;132(18):1911-1921. doi: 10.1182/blood-2018-04-843763. Epub 2018 Aug 27. PubMed 30150207.
Backbone
  Vector backbone: pUC57-kanamycin
  Vector type: Bacterial Expression
Growth in bacteria
  Bacterial resistance: Kanamycin, 50 μg/mL
  Growth temperature: 37°C
  Growth strain: DH5alpha
  Copy number: High Copy
Gene/Insert
  Gene/Insert name: TRBV13
  Species: H. sapiens (human)
  Mutation: WT
  Entrez Gene: TRBV13 (a.k.a. TCRBV13S1, TCRBV23S1A2T)
  Cloning method: Unknown
Terms and licenses: Academic/Nonprofit Terms; Industry Terms: Not Available to Industry
Depositor comments: Cloning Method: Golden Gate.
How to cite: TRBV13 was a gift from Catherine Wu (Addgene plasmid # 123448 ; http://n2t.net/addgene:123448 ; RRID:Addgene_123448)
